>Addgene plasmid #76394 | JAK1 gRNA (BRDN0001149081) | addgene full sequence | sequence record 185754 | Addgene Assembled Sequence
CCCGGGTGCAAAGATGGATAAAGTTTTAAACAGAGAGGAATCTTTGCAGCTAATGGACCTTCTAGGTCTT
GAAAGGAGTGGGAATTGGCTCCGGTGCCCGTCAGTGGGCAGAGCGCACATCGCCCACAGTCCCCGAGAAG
TTGGGGGGAGGGGTCGGCAATTGATCCGGTGCCTAGAGAAGGTGGCGCGGGGTAAACTGGGAAAGTGATG
TCGTGTACTGGCTCCGCCTTTTTCCCGAGGGTGGGGGAGAACCGTATATAAGTGCAGTAGTCGCCGTGAA
CGTTCTTTTTCGCAACGGGTTTGCCGCCAGAACACAGGTAAGTGCCGTGTGTGGTTCCCGCGGGCCTGGC
CTCTTTACGGGTTATGGCCCTTGCGTGCCTTGAATTACTTCCACCTGGCTGCAGTACGTGATTCTTGATC
CCGAGCTTCGGGTTGGAAGTGGGTGGGAGAGTTCGAGGCCTTGCGCTTAAGGAGCCCCTTCGCCTCGTGC
TTGAGTTGAGGCCTGGCCTGGGCGCTGGGGCCGCCGCGTGCGAATCTGGTGGCACCTTCGCGCCTGTCTC
GCTGCTTTCGATAAGTCTCTAGCCATTTAAAATTTTTGATGACCTGCTGCGACGCTTTTTTTCTGGCAAG
ATAGTCTTGTAAATGCGGGCCAAGATCTGCACACTGGTATTTCGGTTTTTGGGGCCGCGGGCGGCGACGG
GGCCCGTGCGTCCCAGCGCACATGTTCGGCGAGGCGGGGCCTGCGAGCGCGGCCACCGAGAATCGGACGG
GGGTAGTCTCAAGCTGGCCGGCCTGCTCTGGTGCCTGGCCTCGCGCCGCCGTGTATCGCCCCGCCCTGGG
CGGCAAGGCTGGCCCGGTCGGCACCAGTTGCGTGAGCGGAAAGATGGCCGCTTCCCGGCCCTGCTGCAGG
GAGCTCAAAATGGAGGACGCGGCGCTCGGGAGAGCGGGCGGGTGAGTCACCCACACAAAGGAAAAGGGCC
TTTCCGTCCTCAGCCGTCGCTTCATGTGACTCCACGGAGTACCGGGCGCCGTCCAGGCACCTCGATTAGT
TCTCGAGCTTTTGGAGTACGTCGTCTTTAGGTTGGGGGGAGGGGTTTTATGCGATGGAGTTTCCCCACAC
TGAGTGGGTGGAGACTGAAGTTAGGCCAGCTTGGCACTTGATGTAATTCTCCTTGGAATTTGCCCTTTTT
GAGTTTGGATCTTGGTTCATTCTCAAGCCTCAGACAGTGGTTCAAAGTTTTTTTCTTCCATTTCAGGTGT
CGTGACGTACGGCCACCATGACCGAGTACAAGCCCACGGTGCGCCTCGCCACCCGCGACGACGTCCCCAG
GGCCGTACGCACCCTCGCCGCCGCGTTCGCCGACTACCCCGCCACGCGCCACACCGTCGATCCGGACCGC
CACATCGAGCGGGTCACCGAGCTGCAAGAACTCTTCCTCACGCGCGTCGGGCTCGACATCGGCAAGGTGT
GGGTCGCGGACGACGGCGCCGCCGTGGCGGTCTGGACCACGCCGGAGAGCGTCGAAGCGGGGGCGGTGTT
CGCCGAGATCGGCCCGCGCATGGCCGAGTTGAGCGGTTCCCGGCTGGCCGCGCAGCAACAGATGGAAGGC
CTCCTGGCGCCGCACCGGCCCAAGGAGCCCGCGTGGTTCCTGGCCACCGTCGGAGTCTCGCCCGACCACC
AGGGCAAGGGTCTGGGCAGCGCCGTCGTGCTCCCCGGAGTGGAGGCGGCCGAGCGCGCCGGGGTGCCCGC
CTTCCTGGAGACCTCCGCGCCCCGCAACCTCCCCTTCTACGAGCGGCTCGGCTTCACCGTCACCGCCGAC
GTCGAGGTGCCCGAAGGACCGCGCACCTGGTGCATGACCCGCAAGCCCGGTGCCTGAACGCGTTAAGTCG
ACAATCAACCTCTGGATTACAAAATTTGTGAAAGATTGACTGGTATTCTTAACTATGTTGCTCCTTTTAC
GCTATGTGGATACGCTGCTTTAATGCCTTTGTATCATGCTATTGCTTCCCGTATGGCTTTCATTTTCTCC
TCCTTGTATAAATCCTGGTTGCTGTCTCTTTATGAGGAGTTGTGGCCCGTTGTCAGGCAACGTGGCGTGG
TGTGCACTGTGTTTGCTGACGCAACCCCCACTGGTTGGGGCATTGCCACCACCTGTCAGCTCCTTTCCGG
GACTTTCGCTTTCCCCCTCCCTATTGCCACGGCGGAACTCATCGCCGCCTGCCTTGCCCGCTGCTGGACA
GGGGCTCGGCTGTTGGGCACTGACAATTCCGTGGTGTTGTCGGGGAAATCATCGTCCTTTCCTTGGCTGC
TCGCCTGTGTTGCCACCTGGATTCTGCGCGGGACGTCCTTCTGCTACGTCCCTTCGGCCCTCAATCCAGC
GGACCTTCCTTCCCGCGGCCTGCTGCCGGCTCTGCGGCCTCTTCCGCGTCTTCGCCTTCGCCCTCAGACG
AGTCGGATCTCCCTTTGGGCCGCCTCCCCGCGTCGACTTTAAGACCAATGACTTACAAGGCAGCTGTAGA
TCTTAGCCACTTTTTAAAAGAAAAGGGGGGACTGGAAGGGCTAATTCACTCCCAACGAAGACAAGATCTG
CTTTTTGCTTGTACTGGGTCTCTCTGGTTAGACCAGATCTGAGCCTGGGAGCTCTCTGGCTAACTAGGGA
ACCCACTGCTTAAGCCTCAATAAAGCTTGCCTTGAGTGCTTCAAGTAGTGTGTGCCCGTCTGTTGTGTGA
CTCTGGTAACTAGAGATCCCTCAGACCCTTTTAGTCAGTGTGGAAAATCTCTAGCAGTACGTATAGTAGT
TCATGTCATCTTATTATTCAGTATTTATAACTTGCAAAGAAATGAATATCAGAGAGTGAGAGGAACTTGT
TTATTGCAGCTTATAATGGTTACAAATAAAGCAATAGCATCACAAATTTCACAAATAAAGCATTTTTTTC
ACTGCATTCTAGTTGTGGTTTGTCCAAACTCATCAATGTATCTTATCATGTCTGGCTCTAGCTATCCCGC
CCCTAACTCCGCCCATCCCGCCCCTAACTCCGCCCAGTTCCGCCCATTCTCCGCCCCATGGCTGACTAAT
TTTTTTTATTTATGCAGAGGCCGAGGCCGCCTCGGCCTCTGAGCTATTCCAGAAGTAGTGAGGAGGCTTT
TTTGGAGGCCTAGGGACGTACCCAATTCGCCCTATAGTGAGTCGTATTACGCGCGCTCACTGGCCGTCGT
TTTACAACGTCGTGACTGGGAAAACCCTGGCGTTACCCAACTTAATCGCCTTGCAGCACATCCCCCTTTC
GCCAGCTGGCGTAATAGCGAAGAGGCCCGCACCGATCGCCCTTCCCAACAGTTGCGCAGCCTGAATGGCG
AATGGG
[124 nt withheld, positions 3367-3490]
C
[91 nt withheld, positions 3492-3582]
A
[49 nt withheld, positions 3584-3632]
CCTTTGACGTTGGAGTCCACGTTCTTT
[37 nt withheld, positions 3660-3696]
ACCCTATCTCGGTCTATTCTTTTGATTTATAAGGGATTTTGCCGATTTCGGCCTATTGGTTAAAAAATGA
GCTGATTTAACAAAAATTTAACGCGAATTTTAACAAAATATTAACGCTTACAATTTAGGTGGCACTTTTC
GGGGAAATGTGCGCGGAACCCCTATTTGTTTATTTTTCTAAATACATTCAAATATGTATCCGCTCATGAG
ACAATAACCCTGATAAATGCTTCAATAATATTGAAAAAGGAAGAGTATGAGTATTCAACATTTCCGTGTC
GCCCTTATTCCCTTTTTTGCGGCATTTTGCCTTCCTGTTTTTGCTCACCCAGAAACGCTGGTGAAAGTAA
AAGATGCTGAAGATCAGTTGGGTGCACGAGTGGGTTACATCGAACTGGATCTCAACAGCGGTAAGATCCT
TGAGAGTTTTCGCCCCGAAGAACGTTTTCCAATGATGAGCACTTTTAAAGTTCTGCTATGTGGCGCGGTA
TTATCCCGTATTGACGCCGGGCAAGAGCAACTCGGTCGCCGCATACACTATTCTCAGAATGACTTGGTTG
AGTACTCACCAGTCACAGAAAAGCATCTTACGGATGGCATGACAGTAAGAGAATTATGCAGTGCTGCCAT
AACCATGAGTGATAACACTGCGGCCAACTTACTTCTGACAACGATCGGAGGACCGAAGGAGCTAACCGCT
TTTTTGCACAACATGGGGGATCATGTAACTCGCCTTGATCGTTGGGAACCGGAGCTGAATGAAGCCATAC
CAAACGACGAGCGTGACACCACGATGCCTGTAGCAATGGCAACAACGTTGCGCAAACTATTAACTGGCGA
ACTACTTACTCTAGCTTCCCGGCAACAATTAATAGACTGGATGGAGGCGGATAAAGTTGCAGGACCACTT
CTGCGCTCGGCCCTTCCGGCTGGCTGGTTTATTGCTGATAAATCTGGAGCCGGTGAGCGTGGGTCTCGCG
GTATCATTGCAGCACTGGGGCCAGATGGTAAGCCCTCCCGTATCGTAGTTATCTACACGACGGGGAGTCA
GGCAACTATGGATGAACGAAATAGACAGATCGCTGAGATAGGTGCCTCACTGATTAAGCATTGGTAACTG
TCAGACCAAGTTTACTCATATATACTTTAGATTGATTTAAAACTTCATTTTTAATTTAAAAGGATCTAGG
TGAAGATCCTTTTTGATAATCTCATGACCAAAATCCCTTAACGTGAGTTTTCGTTCCACTGAGCGTCAGA
CCCCGTAGAAAAGATCAAAGGATCTTCTTGAGATCCTTTTTTTCTGCGCGTAATCTGCTGCTTGCAAACA
AAAAAACCACCGCTACCAGCGGTGGTTTGTTTGCCGGATCAAGAGCTACCAACTCTTTTTCCGAAGGTAA
CTGGCTTCAGCAGAGCGCAGATACCAAATACTGTTCTTCTAGTGTAGCCGTAGTTAGGCCACCACTTCAA
GAACTCTGTAGCACCGCCTACATACCTCGCTCTGCTAATCCTGTTACCAGTGGCTGCTGCCAGTGGCGAT
AAGTCGTGTCTTACCGGGTTGGACTCAAGACGATAGTTACCGGATAAGGCGCAGCGGTCGGGCTGAACGG
GGGGTTCGTGCACACAGCCCAGCTTGGAGCGAACGACCTACACCGAACTGAGATACCTACAGCGTGAGCT
ATGAGAAAGCGCCACGCTTCCCGAAGGGAGAAAGGCGGACAGGTATCCGGTAAGCGGCAGGGTCGGAACA
GGAGAGCGCACGAGGGAGCTTCCAGGGGGAAACGCCTGGTATCTTTATAGTCCTGTCGGGTTTCGCCACC
TCTGACTTGAGCGTCGATTTTTGTGATGCTCGTCAGGGGGGCGGAGCCTATGGAAAAACGCCAGCAACGC
GGCCTTTTTACGGTTCCTGGCCTTTTGCTGGCCTTTTGCTCACATGTTCTTTCCTGCGTTATCCCCTGAT
TCTGTGGATAACCGTATTACCGCCTTTGAGTGAGCTGATACCGCTCGCCGCAGCCGAACGACCGAGCGCA
GCGAGTCAGTGAGCGAGGAAGCGGAAGAGCGCCCAATACGCAAACCGCCTCTCCCCGCGCGTTGGCCGAT
TCATTAATGCAGCTGGCACGACAGGTTTCCCGACTGGAAAGCGGGCAGTGAGCGCAACGCAATTAATGTG
AGTTAGCTCACTCATTAGGCACCCCAGGCTTTACACTTTATGCTTCCGGCTCGTATGTTGTGTGGAATTG
TGAGCGGATAACAATTTCACACAGGAAACAGCTATGACCATGATTACGCCAAGCGCGCAATTAACCCTCA
CTAAAGGGAACAAAAGCTGGAGCTGCAAGCTTAATGTAGTCTTATGCAATACTCTTGTAGTCTTGCAACA
TGGTAACGATGAGTTAGCAACATGCCTTACAAGGAGAGAAAAAGCACCGTGCATGCCGATTGGTGGAAGT
AAGGTGGTACGATCGTGCCTTATTAGGAAGGCAACAGACGGGTCTGACATGGATTGGACGAACCACTGAA
TTGCCGCATTGCAGAGATATTGTATTTAAGTGCCTAGCTCGATACATAAACGGGTCTCTCTGGTTAGACC
AGATCTGAGCCTGGGAGCTCTCTGGCTAACTAGGGAACCCACTGCTTAAGCCTCAATAAAGCTTGCCTTG
AGTGCTTCAAGTAGTGTGTGCCCGTCTGTTGTGTGACTCTGGTAACTAGAGATCCCTCAGACCCTTTTAG
TCAGTGTGGAAAATCTCTAGCAGTGGCGCCCGAACAGGGACTTGAAAGCGAAAGGGAAACCAGAGGAGCT
CTCTCGACGCAGGACTCGGCTTGCTGAAGCGCGCACGGCAAGAGGCGAGGGGCGGCGACTGGTGAGTACG
CCAAAAATTTTGACTAGCGGAGGCTAGAAGGAGAGAGATGGGTGCGAGAGCGTCAGTATTAAGCGGGGGA
GAATTAGATCGCGATGGGAAAAAATTCGGTTAAGGCCAGGGGGAAAGAAAAAATATAAATTAAAACATAT
AGTATGGGCAAGCAGGGAGCTAGAACGATTCGCAGTTAATCCTGGCCTGTTAGAAACATCAGAAGGCTGT
AGACAAATACTGGGACAGCTACAACCATCCCTTCAGACAGGATCAGAAGAACTTAGATCATTATATAATA
CAGTAGCAACCCTCTATTGTGTGCATCAAAGGATAGAGATAAAAGACACCAAGGAAGCTTTAGACAAGAT
AGAGGAAGAGCAAAACAAAAGTAAGACCACCGCACAGCAAGCGGCCGCTGATCTTCAGACCTGGAGGAGG
AGATATGAGGGACAATTGGAGAAGTGAATTATATAAATATAAAGTAGTAAAAATTGAACCATTAGGAGTA
GCACCCACCAAGGCAAAGAGAAGAGTGGTGCAGAGAGAAAAAAGAGCAGTGGGAATAGGAGCTTTGTTCC
TTGGGTTCTTGGGAGCAGCAGGAAGCACTATGGGCGCAGCGTCAATGACGCTGACGGTACAGGCCAGACA
ATTATTGTCTGGTATAGTGCAGCAGCAGAACAATTTGCTGAGGGCTATTGAGGCGCAACAGCATCTGTTG
CAACTCACAGTCTGGGGCATCAAGCAGCTCCAGGCAAGAATCCTGGCTGTGGAAAGATACCTAAAGGATC
AACAGCTCCTGGGGATTTGGGGTTGCTCTGGAAAACTCATTTGCACCACTGCTGTGCCTTGGAATGCTAG
TTGGAGTAATAAATCTCTGGAACAGATTTGGAATCACACGACCTGGATGGAGTGGGACAGAGAAATTAAC
AATTACACAAGCTTAATACACTCCTTAATTGAAGAATCGCAAAACCAGCAAGAAAAGAATGAACAAGAAT
TATTGGAATTAGATAAATGGGCAAGTTTGTGGAATTGGTTTAACATAACAAATTGGCTGTGGTATATAAA
ATTATTCATAATGATAGTAGGAGGCTTGGTAGGTTTAAGAATAGTTTTTGCTGTACTTTCTATAGTGAAT
AGAGTTAGGCAGGGATATTCACCATTATCGTTTCAGACCCACCTCCCAACCCCGAGGGGACCCAGAGAGG
GCCTATTTCCCATGATTCCTTCATATTTGCATATACGATACAAGGCTGTTAGAGAGATAATTAGAATTAA
TTTGACTGTAAACACAAAGATATTAGTACAAAATACGTGACGTAGAAAGTAATAATTTCTTGGGTAGTTT
GCAGTTTTAAAATTATGTTTTAAAATGGACTATCATATGCTTACCGTAACTTGAAAGTATTTCGATTTCT
TGGCTTTATATATCTTGTGGAAAGGACGAAACACCGTGGTTTCATTCGAATGACGGGTTTTAGAGCTAGA
AATAGCAAGTTAAAATAAGGCTAGTCCGTTATCAACTTGAAAAAGTGGCACCGAGTCGGTGCTTTTTTAA
GCTTGGCGTAACTAGATCTTGAGACAAATGGCAGTATTCATCCACAATTTTAAAAGAAAAGGGGGGATTG
GGGGGTACAGTGCAGGGGAAAGAATAGTAGACATAATAGCAACAGACATACAAACTAAAGAATTACAAAA
ACAAATTACAAAAATTCAAAATTTTCGGGTTTATTACAGGGACAGCAGAGATCCACTTTGGCGCCGGCTC
GAGGGGG
Features (pLannotate 1.2.2; 29 found; start..end, strand, type, name):
     14..80      +  CDS            small t antigen (fragment): SV40 (simian virus 40) small t antigen
    106..317     +  promoter       EF-1α core promoter: core promoter for human elongation factor EF-1α
    318..1256    +  intron         EF-1α intron A: intron upstream of the start codon of human EF-1α
   1278..1877    +  CDS            PuroR (fragment): puromycin N-acetyltransferase; pac from Streptomyces; confers resistance to puromycin
   1893..2481    +  misc_feature   WPRE: woodchuck hepatitis virus posttranscriptional regulatory element
   2532..2551    +  misc_feature   cPPT/CTS (fragment): central polypurine tract and central termination sequence of HIV-1
   2553..2786    +  LTR            3' LTR (ΔU3): self-inactivating 3' long terminal repeat (LTR) from HIV-1
   2864..2985    +  polyA_signal   SV40 poly(A) signal: SV40 polyadenylation signal
   3025..3160    +  rep_origin     SV40 ori: SV40 origin of replication
   3181..3199    -  promoter       T7 promoter: promoter for bacteriophage T7 RNA polymerase
   3207..3362    +  CDS            lacZα (fragment): LacZα fragment of β-galactosidase; lacZ fragment
   3367..3795    +  rep_origin     f1 ori (sequence partly withheld): f1 bacteriophage origin of replication; arrow indicates direction of (+) strand synthesis
   3848..3952    +  promoter       AmpR promoter: bla
   3953..4813    +  CDS            AmpR: β-lactamase; bla; confers resistance to ampicillin, carbenicillin, and related antibiotics
   4984..5572    +  rep_origin     ori: high-copy-number ColE1/pMB1/pBR322/pUC origin of replication
   5755..5847    +  CDS            lacI (fragment): lac repressor; lacI; The lac repressor binds to the lac operator to inhibit transcription in E. coli. This inhibition can be relieved by adding lactose or isopropyl-β-D-thiogalactopyranoside (IPTG).
   5860..5881    +  protein_bind   CAP binding site: CAP binding activates transcription in the presence of cAMP. E. coli catabolite activator protein
   5896..5926    +  promoter       lac promoter: promoter for the E. coli lac operon
   5934..5950    +  protein_bind   lac operator: The lac repressor binds to the lac operator to inhibit transcription in E. coli. This inhibition can be relieved by adding lactose or isopropyl-β-D-thiogalactopyranoside (IPTG). lac repressor encoded by lacI
   5995..6013    +  promoter       T3 promoter: promoter for bacteriophage T3 RNA polymerase
   6041..6267    +  promoter       RSV promoter: Rous sarcoma virus enhancer/promoter
   6268..6448    +  LTR            5' LTR (truncated): truncated 5' long terminal repeat (LTR) from HIV-1
   6495..6620    +  misc_feature   HIV-1 Ψ: packaging signal of human immunodeficiency virus type 1
   6604..6967    +  CDS            HIV-1 gag (fragment): gag protein from human immunodeficiency virus 1; gag
   7113..7346    +  misc_feature   RRE: The Rev response element (RRE) of HIV-1 allows for Rev-dependent mRNA export from the nucleus to the cytoplasm.
   7723..7749    +  CDS            Rev (fragment): human immunodeficiency virus 1 (HIV-1) Rev protein; rev; enhances nuclear export of unspliced and incompletely spliced viral mRNAs
   7753..7993    +  promoter       U6 promoter: RNA polymerase III promoter for human U6 snRNA
   8023..8098    +  misc_RNA       gRNA scaffold: guide RNA scaffold for the Streptococcus pyogenes CRISPR/Cas9 system
   8154..8271    +  misc_feature   cPPT/CTS: central polypurine tract and central termination sequence of HIV-1
