[The description below was written by a language model from this plasmid's Addgene catalogue record and pLannotate feature annotations shown in this document.]
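Description:
JAK1 gRNA (BRDN0001149081) is a third-generation lentiviral CRISPR guide plasmid built on the lentiGuide-Puro backbone and designed to direct Cas9 to the human JAK1 gene, with the guide designed against the JAK1 RefSeq transcript. It is propagated in E. coli as a high-copy plasmid using a ColE1/pUC-type origin and an ampicillin resistance gene. The backbone also carries an f1 origin, an SV40 origin, an SV40 polyadenylation signal, and remnants of a lac/T7/T3 cloning region.

The viral cassette begins with an RSV promoter fused to a truncated HIV-1 5' LTR, which makes genomic RNA production Tat-independent. This is followed by the Ψ packaging signal with a partial gag sequence, the Rev response element for Rev-dependent nuclear export, and a cPPT/CTS element. At the other end lies a self-inactivating ΔU3 3' LTR. Within this frame, a human U6 RNA polymerase III promoter drives the JAK1-specific spacer joined to the Streptococcus pyogenes guide RNA scaffold. Downstream, the EF-1α core promoter with its intron A expresses puromycin N-acetyltransferase, and a WPRE enhances transcript expression. This allows transduced mammalian cells to be selected with puromycin.

The plasmid does not encode Cas9, so it must be paired with a separate Cas9 lentivector such as lentiCas9-Blast or used in cells that already express the nuclease. It corresponds to a guide from a human kinome gRNA library associated with work on optimised sgRNA design. It is suited to disrupting JAK1 in human cells after packaging into lentivirus with helper plasmids.
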