Addgene plasmid #76394: JAK1 gRNA (BRDN0001149081)
Purpose: 3rd generation lentiviral gRNA plasmid targeting human JAK1
Depositing lab: John Doench & David Root. Depositing organization: Broad Institute. Publication: Optimized sgRNA design to maximize activity and minimize off-target effects of CRISPR-Cas9. Doench JG, Fusi N, Sullender M, Hegde M, Vaimberg EW, Donovan KF, Smith I, Tothova Z, Wilen C, Orchard R, Virgin HW, Listgarten J, Root DE. Nat Biotechnol. 2016 Jan 18. doi: 10.1038/nbt.3437. PubMed 26780180.
Backbone
  Vector backbone: lentiGuide-Puro
  Backbone manufacturer: Zhang Lab (Addgene plasmid # 52963)
  Vector type: Mammalian Expression, Lentiviral, CRISPR
  Selectable markers: Puromycin
Growth in bacteria
  Bacterial resistance: Ampicillin, 100 μg/mL
  Growth temperature: 37°C
  Growth strain: DH5alpha
  Copy number: High Copy
Gene/Insert
  Gene/Insert name: JAK1 (alt names: JAK1; NM_002227.2)
  gRNA/shRNA sequence: TGGTTTCATTCGAATGACGG
  Species: H. sapiens (human)
  Entrez Gene: JAK1 (a.k.a. AIIDE, JAK1A, JAK1B, JTK3)
  Promoter: hU6
  Cloning method: Unknown
  Sequencing primers: 5′ U6-F; 3′ pS2-R
Terms and licenses: Academic/Nonprofit Terms; Industry Terms: Not Available to Industry
Depositor comments: The gRNA was designed to target the following Genbank reference sequence(s): NM_002227.2. Note that this plasmid does NOT contain Cas9. It should be used in conjunction with lentiCas9-Blast (Addgene #52962) or otherwise with cell lines already expressing Cas9. Browse the full kinome gRNA library at http://www.addgene.org/pooled-library/broadgpp-human-kinome/ or visit http://www.broadinstitute.org/rnai/public/ for detailed protocols and information.
How to cite: JAK1 gRNA (BRDN0001149081) was a gift from John Doench & David Root (Addgene plasmid # 76394 ; http://n2t.net/addgene:76394 ; RRID:Addgene_76394)
