>Addgene plasmid #76394 | JAK1 gRNA (BRDN0001149081) | depositor partial sequence | sequence record 143854 | Target Sequence
TGGTTTCATTCGAATGACGG
