>Addgene plasmid #76394 | JAK1 gRNA (BRDN0001149081) | addgene partial sequence | sequence record 185753 | hU6-F
AGAAAGTAATAATTTCTTGGGTAGTTTGCAGTTTTAAAATTATGTTTTAAAATGGACTATCATATGCTTA
CCGTAACTTGAAAGTATTTCGATTTCTTGGCTTTATATATCTTGTGGAAAGGACGAAACACCGTGGTTTC
ATTCGAATGACGGGTTTTAGAGCTAGAAATAGCAAGTTAAAATAAGGCTAGTCCGTTATCAACTTGAAAA
AGTGGCACCGAGTCGGTGCTTTTTTAAGCTTGGCGTAACTAGATCTTGAGACAAATGGCAGTATTCATCC
ACAATTTTAAAAGAAAAGGGGGGATTGGGGGGTACAGTGCAGGGGAAAGAATAGTAGACATAATAGCAAC
AGACATACAAACTAAAGAATTACAAAAACAAATTACAAAAATTCAAAATTTTCGGGTTTATTACAGGGAC
AGCAGAGATCCACTTTGGCGCCGGCTCGAGGGGGCCCGGGTGCAAAGATGGATAAAGTTTTAAACAGAGA
GGAATCTTTGCAGCTAATGGACCTTCTAGGTCTTGAAAGGAGTGGGAATTGGCTCCGGTGCCCGTCAGTG
GGCAGAGCGC
